>Addgene plasmid #175762 | pHAGE-eGFP-OPTN D474N | addgene full sequence | sequence record 346596 | Addgene NGS Result
TGGAAGGGCTAATTCACTCCCAAAGAAGACAAGATATCCTTGATCTGTGGATCTACCACACACAAGGCTA
CTTCCCTGATTAGCAGAACTACACACCAGGGCCAGGGGTCAGATATCCACTGACCTTTGGATGGTGCTAC
AAGCTAGTACCAGTTGAGCCAGATAAGGTAGAAGAGGCCAATAAAGGAGAGAACACCAGCTTGTTACACC
CTGTGAGCCTGCATGGGATGGATGACCCGGAGAGAGAAGTGTTAGAGTGGAGGTTTGACAGCCGCCTAGC
ATTTCATCACGTGGCCCGAGAGCTGCATCCGGAGTACTTCAAGAACTGCTGATATCGAGCTTGCTACAAG
GGACTTTCCGCTGGGGACTTTCCAGGGAGGCGTGGCCTGGGCGGGACTGGGGAGTGGCGAGCCCTCAGAT
CCTGCATATAAGCAGCTGCTTTTTGCCTGTACTGGGTCTCTCTGGTTAGACCAGATCTGAGCCTGGGAGC
TCTCTGGCTAACTAGGGAACCCACTGCTTAAGCCTCAATAAAGCTTGCCTTGAGTGCTTCAAGTAGTGTG
TGCCCGTCTGTTGTGTGACTCTGGTAACTAGAGATCCCTCAGACCCTTTTAGTCAGTGTGGAAAATCTCT
AGCAGTGGCGCCCGAACAGGGACTTGAAAGCGAAAGGGAAACCAGAGGAGCTCTCTCGACGCAGGACTCG
GCTTGCTGAAGCGCGCACGGCAAGAGGCGAGGGGCGGCGACTGGTGAGTACGCCAAAAATTTTGACTAGC
GGAGGCTAGAAGGAGAGAGATGGGTGCGAGAGCGTCAGTATTAAGCGGGGGAGAATTAGATCGCGATGGG
AAAAAATTCGGTTAAGGCCAGGGGGAAAGAAAAAATATAAATTAAAACATATAGTATGGGCAAGCAGGGA
GCTAGAACGATTCGCAGTTAATCCTGGCCTGTTAGAAACATCAGAAGGCTGTAGACAAATACTGGGACAG
CTACAACCATCCCTTCAGACAGGATCAGAAGAACTTAGATCATTATATAATACAGTAGCAACCCTCTATT
GTGTGCATCAAAGGATAGAGATAAAAGACACCAAGGAAGCTTTAGACAAGATAGAGGAAGAGCAAAACAA
AAGTAAGACCACCGCACAGCAAGCGGCCGGCCGCTGATCTTCAGACCTGGAGGAGGAGATATGAGGGACA
ATTGGAGAAGTGAATTATATAAATATAAAGTAGTAAAAATTGAACCATTAGGAGTAGCACCCACCAAGGC
AAAGAGAAGAGTGGTGCAGAGAGAAAAAAGAGCAGTGGGAATAGGAGCTTTGTTCCTTGGGTTCTTGGGA
GCAGCAGGAAGCACTATGGGCGCAGCGTCAATGACGCTGACGGTACAGGCCAGACAATTATTGTCTGGTA
TAGTGCAGCAGCAGAACAATTTGCTGAGGGCTATTGAGGCGCAACAGCATCTGTTGCAACTCACAGTCTG
GGGCATCAAGCAGCTCCAGGCAAGAATCCTGGCTGTGGAAAGATACCTAAAGGATCAACAGCTCCTGGGG
ATTTGGGGTTGCTCTGGAAAACTCATTTGCACCACTGCTGTGCCTTGGAATGCTAGTTGGAGTAATAAAT
CTCTGGAACAGATTTGGAATCACACGACCTGGATGGAGTGGGACAGAGAAATTAACAATTACACAAGCTT
AATACACTCCTTAATTGAAGAATCGCAAAACCAGCAAGAAAAGAATGAACAAGAATTATTGGAATTAGAT
AAATGGGCAAGTTTGTGGAATTGGTTTAACATAACAAATTGGCTGTGGTATATAAAATTATTCATAATGA
TAGTAGGAGGCTTGGTAGGTTTAAGAATAGTTTTTGCTGTACTTTCTATAGTGAATAGAGTTAGGCAGGG
ATATTCACCATTATCGTTTCAGACCCACCTCCCAACCCCGAGGGGACCCGACAGGCCCGAAGGAATAGAA
GAAGAAGGTGGAGAGAGAGACAGAGACAGATCCATTCGATTAGTGAACGGATCTCGACGGTATCGCCGAA
TTCACAAATGGCAGTATTCATCCACAATTTTAAAAGAAAAGGGGGGATTGGGGGGTACAGTGCAGGGGAA
AGAATAGTAGACATAATAGCAACAGACATACAAACTAAAGAATTACAAAAACAAATTACAAAAATTCAAA
ATTTTCGGGTTTATTACAGGGACAGCAGAGATCCAGTTTGGACTAGTGGAGTTCCGCGTTACATAACTTA
CGGTAAATGGCCCGCCTGGCTGACCGCCCAACGACCCCCGCCCATTGACGTCAATAATGACGTATGTTCC
CATAGTAACGCCAATAGGGACTTTCCATTGACGTCAATGGGTGGAGTATTTACGGTAAACTGCCCACTTG
GCAGTACATCAAGTGTATCATATGCCAAGTACGCCCCCTATTGACGTCAATGACGGTAAATGGCCCGCCT
GGCATTATGCCCAGTACATGACCTTATGGGACTTTCCTACTTGGCAGTACATCTACGTATTAGTCATCGC
TATTACCATGGTGATGCGGTTTTGGCAGTACATCAATGGGCGTGGATAGCGGTTTGACTCACGGGGATTT
CCAAGTCTCCACCCCATTGACGTCAATGGGAGTTTGTTTTGGCACCAAAATCAACGGGACTTTCCAAAAT
GTCGTAACAACTCCGCCCCATTGACGCAAATGGGCGGTAGGCGTGTACGGTGGGAGGTCTATATAAGCAG
AGCTCGTTTAGTGAACCGTCAGATCGCCTGGAGACGCCATCCACGCTGTTTTGACCTCCATAGAAGACAC
CGGCGGCCGATCTGCCACCATGGTGAGCAAGGGCGAGGAGCTGTTCACCGGGGTGGTGCCCATCCTGGTC
GAGCTGGACGGCGACGTAAACGGCCACAAGTTCAGCGTGTCCGGCGAGGGCGAGGGCGATGCCACCTACG
GCAAGCTGACCCTGAAGTTCATCTGCACCACCGGCAAGCTGCCCGTGCCCTGGCCCACCCTCGTGACCAC
CCTGACCTACGGCGTGCAGTGCTTCAGCCGCTACCCCGACCACATGAAGCAGCACGACTTCTTCAAGTCC
GCCATGCCCGAAGGCTACGTCCAGGAGCGCACCATCTTCTTCAAGGACGACGGCAACTACAAGACCCGCG
CCGAGGTGAAGTTCGAGGGCGACACCCTGGTGAACCGCATCGAGCTGAAGGGCATCGACTTCAAGGAGGA
CGGCAACATCCTGGGGCACAAGCTGGAGTACAACTACAACAGCCACAACGTCTATATCATGGCCGACAAG
CAGAAGAACGGCATCAAGGTGAACTTCAAGATCCGCCACAACATCGAGGACGGCAGCGTGCAGCTCGCCG
ACCACTACCAGCAGAACACCCCCATCGGCGACGGCCCCGTGCTGCTGCCCGACAACCACTACCTGAGCAC
CCAGTCCGCCCTGAGCAAAGACCCCAACGAGAAGCGCGATCACATGGTCCTGCTGGAGTTCGTGACCGCC
GCCGGGATCACTCTCGGCATGGACGAGCTGTACAAGGCTCGAGGTTATCAAACAAGTTTGTACAAAAAAG
TTGGCATGTCCCATCAACCTCTCAGCTGCCTCACTGAAAAGGAGGACAGCCCCAGTGAAAGCACAGGAAA
TGGACCCCCCCACCTGGCCCACCCAAACCTGGACACGTTTACCCCGGAGGAGCTGCTGCAGCAGATGAAA
GAGCTCCTGACCGAGAACCACCAGCTGAAAGAAGCCATGAAGCTAAATAATCAAGCCATGAAAGGGAGAT
TTGAGGAGCTTTCGGCCTGGACAGAGAAACAGAAGGAAGAACGCCAGTTTTTTGAGATACAGAGCAAAGA
AGCAAAAGAGCGTCTAATGGCCTTGAGTCATGAGAATGAGAAATTGAAGGAAGAGCTTGGAAAACTAAAA
GGGAAATCAGAAAGGTCATCTGAGGACCCCACTGATGACTCCAGGCTTCCCAGGGCCGAAGCGGAGCAGG
AAAAGGACCAGCTCAGGACCCAGGTGGTGAGGCTACAAGCAGAGAAGGCAGACCTGTTGGGCATCGTGTC
TGAACTGCAGCTCAAGCTGAACTCCAGCGGCTCCTCAGAAGATTCCTTTGTTGAAATTAGGATGGCTGAA
GGAGAAGCAGAAGGGTCAGTAAAAGAAATCAAGCATAGTCCTGGGCCCACGAGAACAGTCTCCACTGGCA
CGGCATTGTCTAAATATAGGAGCAGATCTGCAGATGGGGCCAAGAATTACTTCGAACATGAGGAGTTAAC
TGTGAGCCAGCTCCTGCTGTGCCTAAGGGAAGGGAATCAGAAGGTGGAGAGACTTGAAGTTGCACTCAAG
GAGGCCAAAGAAAGAGTTTCAGATTTTGAAAAGAAAACAAGTAATCGTTCTGAGATTGAAACCCAGACAG
AGGGGAGCACAGAGAAAGAGAATGATGAAGAGAAAGGCCCGGAGACTGTTGGAAGCGAAGTGGAAGCACT
GAACCTCCAGGTGACATCTCTGTTTAAGGAGCTTCAAGAGGCTCATACAAAACTCAGCGAAGCTGAGCTA
ATGAAGAAGAGACTTCAAGAAAAGTGTCAGGCCCTTGAAAGGAAAAATTCTGCAATTCCATCAGAGTTGA
ATGAAAAGCAAGAGCTTGTTTATACTAACAAAAAGTTAGAGCTACAAGTGGAAAGCATGCTATCAGAAAT
CAAAATGGAACAGGCTAAAACAGAGGATGAAAAGTCCAAATTAACTGTGCTACAGATGACACACAACAAG
CTTCTTCAAGAACATAATAATGCATTGAAAACAATTGAGGAACTAACAAGAAAAGAGTCAGAAAAAGTGG
ACAGGGCAGTGCTGAAGGAACTGAGTGAAAAACTGGAACTGGCAGAGAAGGCTCTGGCTTCCAAACAGCT
GCAAATGGATGAAATGAAGCAAACCATTGCCAAGCAGGAAGAGGACCTGGAAACCATGACCATCCTCAGG
GCTCAGATGGAAGTTTACTGTTCTAATTTTCATGCTGAAAGAGCAGCGAGAGAGAAAATTCATGAGGAAA
AGGAGCAACTGGCATTGCAGCTGGCAGTTCTGCTGAAAGAGAATGATGCTTTCGAAGACGGAGGCAGGCA
GTCCTTGATGGAGATGCAGAGTCGTCATGGGGCGAGAACAAGTGACTCTGACCAGCAGGCTTACCTTGTT
CAAAGAGGAGCTGAGGACAGGGACTGGCGGCAACAGCGGAATATTCCGATTCATTCCTGCCCCAAGTGTG
GAGAGGTTCTGCCTGACATAGACACGTTACAGATTCACGTGATGGATTGCATCATTTACCCAACTTTCTT
GTACAAAGTGGTTCGATAACGAATTCTACCGGGTAGGGGAGGCGCTTTTCCCAAGGCAGTCTGGAGCATG
CGCTTTAGCAGCCCCGCTGGGCACTTGGCGCTACACAAGTGGCCTCTGGCCTCGCACACATTCCACATCC
ACCGGTAGGCGCCAACCGGCTCCGTTCTTTGGTGGCCCCTTCGCGCCACCTTCTACTCCTCCCCTAGTCA
GGAAGTTCCCCCCCGCCCCGCAGCTCGCGTCGTGCAGGACGTGACAAATGGAAGTAGCACGTCTCACTAG
TCTCGTGCAGATGGACAGCACCGCTGAGCAATGGAAGCGGGTAGGCCTTTGGGGCAGCGGCCAATAGCAG
CTTTGCTCCTTCGCTTTCTGGGCTCAGAGGCTGGGAAGGGGTGGGTCCGGGGGCGGGCTCAGGGGCGGGC
TCAGGGGCGGGGCGGGCGCCCGAAGGTCCTCCGGAGGCCCGGCATTCTGCACGCTTCAAAAGCGCACGTC
TGCCGCGCTGTTCTCCTCTTCCTCATCTCCGGGCCTTTCGACCTGCAGCCCATTAATTAAACCATGGCCA
AGCCTTTGTCTCAAGAAGAATCCACCCTCATTGAAAGAGCAACGGCTACAATCAACAGCATCCCCATCTC
TGAAGACTACAGCGTCGCCAGCGCAGCTCTCTCTAGCGACGGCCGCATCTTCACTGGTGTCAATGTATAT
CATTTTACTGGGGGACCTTGTGCAGAACTCGTGGTGCTGGGCACTGCTGCTGCTGCGGCAGCTGGCAACC
TGACTTGTATCGTCGCGATCGGAAATGAGAACAGGGGCATCTTGAGCCCCTGCGGACGGTGCCGACAGGT
GCTTCTCGATCTGCATCCTGGGATCAAAGCCATAGTGAAGGACAGTGATGGACAGCCGACGGCAGTTGGG
ATTCGTGAATTGCTGCCCTCTGGTTATGTGTGGGAGGGCTAAGCACTTCGTGGCCGAGGAGCAGGACTGA
CACTCGACCTCGAAACTTGTTTATTGCAGCTTATAATGGTTACAAATAAAGCAATAGCATCACAAATTTC
ACAAATAAAGCATTTTTTTCACTGCATTCTAGTTGTGGTTTGTCCAAACTCATCAATGTATCTTATCATG
TCTATGCATCGATAGATCCTAATCAACCTCTGGATTACAAAATTTGTGAAAGATTGACTGGTATTCTTAA
CTATGTTGCTCCTTTTACGCTATGTGGATACGCTGCTTTAATGCCTTTGTATCATGCTATTGCTTCCCGT
ATGGCTTTCATTTTCTCCTCCTTGTATAAATCCTGGTTGCTGTCTCTTTATGAGGAGTTGTGGCCCGTTG
TCAGGCAACGTGGCGTGGTGTGCACTGTGTTTGCTGACGCAACCCCCACTGGTTGGGGCATTGCCACCAC
CTGTCAGCTCCTTTCCGGGACTTTCGCTTTCCCCCTCCCTATTGCCACGGCGGAACTCATCGCCGCCTGC
CTTGCCCGCTGCTGGACAGGGGCTCGGCTGTTGGGCACTGACAATTCCGTGGTGTTGTCGGGGAAATCAT
CGTCCTTTCCTTGGCTGCTCGCCTGTGTTGCCACCTGGATTCTGCGCGGGACGTCCTTCTGCTACGTCCC
TTCGGCCCTCAATCCAGCGGACCTTCCTTCCCGCGGCCTGCTGCCGGCTCTGCGGCCTCTTCCGCGTCTT
CGCCTTCGCCCTCAGACGAGTCGGATCTCCCTTTGGGCCGCCTCCCCGCCTGAGATCCTTTAAGACCAAT
GACTTACAAGGCAGCTGTAGATCTTAGCCACTTTTTAAAAGAAAAGGGGGGACTGGAAGGGCTAATTCAC
TCCCAACGAAGACAAGATCTGCTTTTTGCTTGTACTGGGTCTCTCTGGTTAGACCAGATCTGAGCCTGGG
AGCTCTCTGGCTAACTAGGGAACCCACTGCTTAAGCCTCAATAAAGCTTGCCTTGAGTGCTTCAAGTAGT
GTGTGCCCGTCTGTTGTGTGACTCTGGTAACTAGAGATCCCTCAGACCCTTTTAGTCAGTGTGGAAAATC
TCTAGCAGTAGTAGTTCATGTCATCTTATTATTCAGTATTTATAACTTGCAAAGAAATGAATATCAGAGA
GTGAGAGGCCCGGGTTAATTAAGGAAAGGGCTAGATCATTCTTGAAGACGAAAGGGCCTCGTGATACGCC
TATTTTTATAGGTTAATGTCATGATAATAATGGTTTCTTAGACGTCAGGTGGCACTTTTCGGGGAAATGT
GCGCGGAACCCCTATTTGTTTATTTTTCTAAATACATTCAAATATGTATCCGCTCATGAGACAATAACCC
TGATAAATGCTTCAATAATATTGAAAAAGGAAGAGTATGAGTATTCAACATTTCCGTGTCGCCCTTATTC
CCTTTTTTGCGGCATTTTGCCTTCCTGTTTTTGCTCACCCAGAAACGCTGGTGAAAGTAAAAGATGCTGA
AGATCAGTTGGGTGCACGAGTGGGTTACATCGAACTGGATCTCAACAGCGGTAAGATCCTTGAGAGTTTT
CGCCCCGAAGAACGTTTTCCAATGATGAGCACTTTTAAAGTTCTGCTATGTGGCGCGGTATTATCCCGTG
TTGACGCCGGGCAAGAGCAACTCGGTCGCCGCATACACTATTCTCAGAATGACTTGGTTGAGTACTCACC
AGTCACAGAAAAGCATCTTACGGATGGCATGACAGTAAGAGAATTATGCAGTGCTGCCATAACCATGAGT
GATAACACTGCGGCCAACTTACTTCTGACAACGATCGGAGGACCGAAGGAGCTAACCGCTTTTTTGCACA
ACATGGGGGATCATGTAACTCGCCTTGATCGTTGGGAACCGGAGCTGAATGAAGCCATACCAAACGACGA
GCGTGACACCACGATGCCTGTAGCAATGGCAACAACGTTGCGCAAACTATTAACTGGCGAACTACTTACT
CTAGCTTCCCGGCAACAATTAATAGACTGGATGGAGGCGGATAAAGTTGCAGGACCACTTCTGCGCTCGG
CCCTTCCGGCTGGCTGGTTTATTGCTGATAAATCTGGAGCCGGTGAGCGTGGGTCTCGCGGTATCATTGC
AGCACTGGGGCCAGATGGTAAGCCCTCCCGTATCGTAGTTATCTACACGACGGGGAGTCAGGCAACTATG
GATGAACGAAATAGACAGATCGCTGAGATAGGTGCCTCACTGATTAAGCATTGGTAACTGTCAGACCAAG
TTTACTCATATATACTTTAGATTGATTTAAAACTTCATTTTTAATTTAAAAGGATCTAGGTGAAGATCCT
TTTTGATAATCTCATGACCAAAATCCCTTAACGTGAGTTTTCGTTCCACTGAGCGTCAGACCCCGTAGAA
AAGATCAAAGGATCTTCTTGAGATCCTTTTTTTCTGCGCGTAATCTGCTGCTTGCAAACAAAAAAACCAC
CGCTACCAGCGGTGGTTTGTTTGCCGGATCAAGAGCTACCAACTCTTTTTCCGAAGGTAACTGGCTTCAG
CAGAGCGCAGATACCAAATACTGTTCTTCTAGTGTAGCCGTAGTTAGGCCACCACTTCAAGAACTCTGTA
GCACCGCCTACATACCTCGCTCTGCTAATCCTGTTACCAGTGGCTGCTGCCAGTGGCGATAAGTCGTGTC
TTACCGGGTTGGACTCAAGACGATAGTTACCGGATAAGGCGCAGCGGTCGGGCTGAACGGGGGGTTCGTG
CACACAGCCCAGCTTGGAGCGAACGACCTACACCGAACTGAGATACCTACAGCGTGAGCTATGAGAAAGC
GCCACGCTTCCCGAAGGGAGAAAGGCGGACAGGTATCCGGTAAGCGGCAGGGTCGGAACAGGAGAGCGCA
CGAGGGAGCTTCCAGGGGGAAACGCCTGGTATCTTTATAGTCCTGTCGGGTTTCGCCACCTCTGACTTGA
GCGTCGATTTTTGTGATGCTCGTCAGGGGGGCGGAGCCTATGGAAAAACGCCAGCAACGCGGCCTTTTTA
CGGTTCCTGGCCTTTTGCTGGCCTTTTGCTCACATGTTCTTTCCTGCGTTATCCCCTGATTCTGTGGATA
ACCGTATTACCGCCTTTGAGTGAGCTGATACCGCTCGCCGCAGCCGAACGACCGAGCGCAGCGAGTCAGT
GAGCGAGGAAGCGGAAGAGCGCCCAATACGCAAACCGCCTCTCCCCGCGCGTTGGCCGATTCATTAATGC
AGCAAGCTCATGGCTGACTAATTTTTTTTATTTATGCAGAGGCCGAGGCCGCCTCGGCCTCTGAGCTATT
CCAGAAGTAGTGAGGAGGCTTTTTTGGAGGCCTAGGCTTTTGCAAAAAGCTCCCCGTGGCACGACAGGTT
TCCCGACTGGAAAGCGGGCAGTGAGCGCAACGCAATTAATGTGAGTTAGCTCACTCATTAGGCACCCCAG
GCTTTACACTTTATGCTTCCGGCTCGTATGTTGTGTGGAATTGTGAGCGGATAACAATTTCACACAGGAA
ACAGCTATGACATGATTACGAATTTCACAAATAAAGCATTTTTTTCACTGCATTCTAGTTGTGGTTTGTC
CAAACTCATCAATGTATCTTATCATGTCTGGATCAACTGGATAACTCAAGCTAACCAAAATCATCCCAAA
CTTCCCACCCCATACCCTATTACCACTGCCAATTACCTGTGGTTTCATTTACTCTAAACCTGTGATTCCT
CTGAATTATTTTCATTTTAAAGAAATTGTATTTGTTAAATATGTACTACAAACTTAGTAGT
Features (pLannotate 1.2.2; 30 found; start..end, strand, type, name):
    377..634     +  LTR            5' LTR (truncated): truncated 5' long terminal repeat (LTR) from HIV-1
    681..806     +  misc_feature   HIV-1 Ψ: packaging signal of human immunodeficiency virus type 1
    790..1128    +  CDS            HIV-1 gag (fragment): gag protein from human immunodeficiency virus 1; gag
   1303..1536    +  misc_feature   RRE: The Rev response element (RRE) of HIV-1 allows for Rev-dependent mRNA export from the nucleus to the cytoplasm.
   1913..2013    +  CDS            Rev (fragment): human immunodeficiency virus 1 (HIV-1) Rev protein; rev; enhances nuclear export of unspliced and incompletely spliced viral mRNAs
   2058..2175    +  misc_feature   cPPT/CTS: central polypurine tract and central termination sequence of HIV-1
   2227..2530    +  enhancer       CMV enhancer: human cytomegalovirus immediate early enhancer
   2531..2734    +  promoter       CMV promoter: human cytomegalovirus (CMV) immediate early promoter
   2820..3536    +  CDS            EGFP: EGFP is a basic (constitutively fluorescent) green fluorescent protein published in 1996, derived from Aequorea victoria. It is reported to be a rapidly-maturing weak dimer with moderate acid sensitivity.
   3553..3570    +  protein_bind   attB1 (fragment): mutant version of attB; core recombination site for the Gateway® BP reaction BP Clonase™
   3576..5306    +  CDS            OPTN: OPTN_HUMAN - Also known as FIP2, GLC1E, HIP7, HYPL, NRP. Experimental evidence at protein level: Swiss-Prot protein existence level 1. (Microbial infection) May constitute a cellular target for adenovirus E3 14.7 and Bluetongue virus protein NS3 to inhibit innate immune response. From Homo sapiens (Human).
   5308..5332    -  protein_bind   attB2: mutant version of attB; recombination site for the Gateway® BP reaction BP Clonase™
   5351..5850    +  promoter       PGK promoter: mouse phosphoglycerate kinase 1 promoter
   5874..6272    +  CDS            BSD: blasticidin S deaminase; Aspergillus terreus BSD; confers resistance to blasticidin
   6273..6300    +  CDS            BleoR (fragment): antibiotic-binding protein; Sh ble from Streptoalloteichus hindustanus; confers resistance to bleomycin, phleomycin, and Zeocin™
   6314..6435    +  polyA_signal   SV40 poly(A) signal: SV40 polyadenylation signal
   6461..7049    +  misc_feature   WPRE: woodchuck hepatitis virus posttranscriptional regulatory element
   7057..7122    +  CDS            nef (fragment): NEF_HV1Z2 - Experimental evidence at protein level: Swiss-Prot protein existence level 1. Extracellular Nef protein targets CD4(+) T-lymphocytes for apoptosis by interacting with CXCR4 surface receptors. From Human immunodeficiency virus type 1 group M subtype D (isolate Z2/CDC-Z34) (HIV-1).
   7124..7357    +  LTR            3' LTR (ΔU3): self-inactivating 3' long terminal repeat (LTR) from HIV-1
   7562..7666    +  promoter       AmpR promoter: bla
   7667..8527    +  CDS            AmpR: β-lactamase; bla; confers resistance to ampicillin, carbenicillin, and related antibiotics
   8698..9286    +  rep_origin     ori: high-copy-number ColE1/pMB1/pBR322/pUC origin of replication
   9469..9523    +  CDS            lacI (fragment): lac repressor; lacI; The lac repressor binds to the lac operator to inhibit transcription in E. coli. This inhibition can be relieved by adding lactose or isopropyl-β-D-thiogalactopyranoside (IPTG).
   9529..9622    +  rep_origin     SV40 ori (fragment): SV40 origin of replication
   9647..9684    +  CDS            lacI (fragment): lac repressor; lacI; The lac repressor binds to the lac operator to inhibit transcription in E. coli. This inhibition can be relieved by adding lactose or isopropyl-β-D-thiogalactopyranoside (IPTG).
   9697..9718    +  protein_bind   CAP binding site: CAP binding activates transcription in the presence of cAMP. E. coli catabolite activator protein
   9733..9763    +  promoter       lac promoter: promoter for the E. coli lac operon
   9771..9787    +  protein_bind   lac operator: The lac repressor binds to the lac operator to inhibit transcription in E. coli. This inhibition can be relieved by adding lactose or isopropyl-β-D-thiogalactopyranoside (IPTG). lac repressor encoded by lacI
   9821..9904    +  polyA_signal   SV40 poly(A) signal (fragment): SV40 polyadenylation signal
  10071..329     +  CDS            nef (fragment) (across the origin): NEF_HV1BR - Experimental evidence at protein level: Swiss-Prot protein existence level 1. Extracellular Nef protein targets CD4(+) T-lymphocytes for apoptosis by interacting with CXCR4 surface receptors (PubMed:14990729). From Human immunodeficiency virus type 1 group M subtype B (isolate BRU/LAI) (HIV-1).
