[The description below was written by a language model from this plasmid's Addgene catalogue record and pLannotate feature annotations shown in this document.]
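Description:
pHAGE-eGFP-OPTN D474N is an HIV-1-based lentiviral expression vector (about 10.1 kb) built on the pHAGE-eGFP backbone for delivering an N-terminally EGFP-tagged human optineurin (OPTN) carrying the D474N substitution into mammalian cells. It is propagated in E. coli through a high-copy ColE1/pUC-type origin with ampicillin selection via β-lactamase. The record lists a recombination-deficient growth strain, as is common for plasmids with repeated LTR sequences. The transfer cassette is bounded by a truncated 5' LTR and a ΔU3 self-inactivating 3' LTR. It contains the Ψ packaging signal with an adjoining gag fragment, the Rev response element for Rev-dependent nuclear export of the genomic RNA, and the cPPT/CTS, which aids nuclear import of the reverse-transcribed genome. As a transfer vector it lacks the viral structural and enzymatic genes, so these must be provided in trans to make particles.

Within the provirus, the CMV immediate-early enhancer and promoter drive EGFP followed by the OPTN coding sequence. The insert is flanked by attB1 and attB2 sites, the scars of the Gateway recombination used to introduce it. Downstream, a mouse PGK promoter expresses blasticidin S deaminase with an SV40 polyadenylation signal, which allows blasticidin selection of stably transduced cells. A WPRE precedes the 3' LTR to enhance transcript expression. Small annotated fragments such as BleoR, nef, lacI, lac promoter elements and SV40 ori appear to be backbone remnants.

OPTN is a ubiquitin-binding autophagy receptor, and the associated study concerns the role of such receptors in clearing damaged lysosomes by lysophagy. The record does not state the functional effect of D474N. The construct suits stable expression and fluorescence imaging of this mutant, for example in comparison with wild-type OPTN.
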