Addgene plasmid #175762: pHAGE-eGFP-OPTN D474N
Purpose: Lentiviral vector expressing N-terminally tagged eGFP-OPTN D474N
Depositing lab: Wade Harper. Depositing organization: Harvard Medical School. Publication: Quantitative proteomics reveals the selectivity of ubiquitin-binding autophagy receptors in the turnover of damaged lysosomes by lysophagy. Eapen VV, Swarup S, Hoyer MJ, Paulo JA, Harper JW. eLife. 2021 Sep 29;10. pii: 72328. doi: 10.7554/eLife.72328. PubMed 34585663.
Backbone
  Vector backbone: pHAGE-eGFP
  Vector type: Lentiviral
Growth in bacteria
  Bacterial resistance: Ampicillin, 100 μg/mL
  Growth temperature: 37°C
  Growth strain: NEB Stable
  Copy number: Unknown
Gene/Insert
  Gene/Insert name: OPTN
  Species: H. sapiens (human)
  Mutation: D474N
  Entrez Gene: OPTN (a.k.a. ALS12, FIP2, GLC1E, HIP7, HYPL, NRP, TFIIIA-INTP)
  Cloning method: Gateway Cloning
Terms and licenses: Academic/Nonprofit Terms; Industry Terms: Not Available to Industry
How to cite: pHAGE-eGFP-OPTN D474N was a gift from Wade Harper (Addgene plasmid # 175762 ; http://n2t.net/addgene:175762 ; RRID:Addgene_175762)
